>Addgene plasmid #148902 | pT7-EGFP-C1-HsNot8-D40AE42A_AH | addgene full sequence | sequence record 360162 | Addgene NGS Result
CGTTACATAACTTACGGTAAATGGCCCGCCTGGCTGACCGCCCAACGACCCCCGCCCATTGACGTCAATA
ATGACGTATGTTCCCATAGTAACGCCAATAGGGACTTTCCATTGACGTCAATGGGTGGAGTATTTACGGT
AAACTGCCCACTTGGCAGTACATCAAGTGTATCATATGCCAAGTACGCCCCCTATTGACGTCAATGACGG
TAAATGGCCCGCCTGGCATTATGCCCAGTACATGACCTTATGGGACTTTCCTACTTGGCAGTACATCTAC
GTATTAGTCATCGCTATTACCATGGTGATGCGGTTTTGGCAGTACATCAATGGGCGTGGATAGCGGTTTG
ACTCACGGGGATTTCCAAGTCTCCACCCCATTGACGTCAATGGGAGTTTGTTTTGGCACCAAAATCAACG
GGACTTTCCAAAATGTCGTAACAACTCCGCCCCATTGACGCAAATGGGCGGTAGGCGTGTACGGTGGGAG
GTCTATATAAGCAGAGCTCTCTGGCTAACTAGAGAACCCACTGCTTACTGGCTTATCGAAATTAATACGA
CTCACTATAGGGAGACCCAAGCTCTAGCGCTACCGGTCGCCACCATGGTGAGCAAGGGCGAGGAGCTGTT
CACCGGGGTGGTGCCCATCCTGGTCGAGCTGGACGGCGACGTAAACGGCCACAAGTTCAGCGTGTCCGGC
GAGGGCGAGGGCGATGCCACCTACGGCAAGCTGACCCTGAAGTTCATCTGCACCACCGGCAAGCTGCCCG
TGCCCTGGCCCACCCTCGTGACCACCCTGACCTACGGCGTGCAGTGCTTCAGCCGCTACCCCGACCACAT
GAAGCAGCACGACTTCTTCAAGTCCGCCATGCCCGAAGGCTACGTCCAGGAGCGCACCATCTTCTTCAAG
GACGACGGCAACTACAAGACCCGCGCCGAGGTGAAGTTCGAGGGCGACACCCTGGTGAACCGCATCGAGC
TGAAGGGCATCGACTTCAAGGAGGACGGCAACATCCTGGGGCACAAGCTGGAGTACAACTACAACAGCCA
CAACGTCTATATCATGGCCGACAAGCAGAAGAACGGCATCAAGGTGAACTTCAAGATCCGCCACAACATC
GAGGACGGCAGCGTGCAGCTCGCCGACCACTACCAGCAGAACACCCCCATCGGCGACGGCCCCGTGCTGC
TGCCCGACAACCACTACCTGAGCACCCAGTCCGCCCTGAGCAAAGACCCCAACGAGAAGCGCGATCACAT
GGTCCTGCTGGAGTTCGTGACCGCCGCCGGGATCACTCTCGGCATGGACGAGCTGTACAAGTCCGGACTC
AGATCTCGAGCTCAAGCTTCGAATTCTGCAGTCGACGGTACCGCGGGCCCTGCAGCACTTGTGGAGAATA
GCCAGGTTATCTGTGAAGTGTGGGCCAGTAATCTAGAAGAAGAGATGAGGAAGATCCGAGAAATCGTGCT
CAGTTACAGTTATATTGCCATGGCCACAGCATTTCCAGGTGTTGTGGTGCGACCAATTGGTGAATTTCGT
AGTTCCATAGATTACCAATATCAGCTTCTGCGGTGCAATGTTGACCTTTTAAAAATTATCCAGCTGGGCC
TTACATTCACAAATGAGAAGGGAGAGTATCCTTCTGGAATCAATACTTGGCAGTTCAATTTCAAATTTAA
CCTTACAGAGGACATGTACTCCCAGGATTCCATAGATCTCCTTGCTAACTCAGGACTACAGTTTCAGAAG
CATGAAGAGGAAGGGATTGACACACTGCACTTTGCAGAGCTGCTTATGACATCAGGAGTGGTTCTCTGTG
ACAATGTCAAATGGCTTTCATTTCATAGTGGCTATGATTTTGGCTATATGGTAAAGTTGCTTACAGATTC
TCGTTTGCCAGAAGAGGAACATGAATTCTTTCATATTCTGAACCTTTTCTTCCCATCCATTTATGATGTG
AAATACCTGATGAAGAGCTGCAAAAATCTTAAGGGAGGTCTTCAGGAAGTTGCTGATCAGTTGGATTTGC
AGAGGATTGGAAGGCAGCACCAGGCAGGCTCAGACTCACTGCTGACAGGAATGGCTTTCTTTAGGATGAA
AGAGTTGTTTTTTGAGGACAGCATTGATGATGCCAAGTACTGTGGGCGGCTCTATGGCTTAGGCACAGGA
GTGGCCCAGAAGCAGAATGAGGATGTGGACTCTGCCCAGGAGAAGATGAGCATCCTGGCGATTATCAACA
ACATGCAGCAGTGAGGATCCACCGGATCTAGATAACTGATCATAATCAGCCATACCACATTTGTAGAGGT
TTTACTTGCTTTAAAAAACCTCCCACACCTCCCCCTGAACCTGAAACATAAAATGAATGCAATTGTTGTT
GTTAACTTGTTTATTGCAGCTTATAATGGTTACAAATAAAGCAATAGCATCACAAATTTCACAAATAAAG
CATTTTTTTCACTGCATTCTAGTTGTGGTTTGTCCAAACTCATCAATGTATCTTAACGCGTAAATTGTAA
GCGTTAATATTTTGTTAAAATTCGCGTTAAATTTTTGTTAAATCAGCTCATTTTTTAACCAATAGGCCGA
AATCGGCAAAATCCCTTATAAATCAAAAGAATAGACCGAGATAGGGT
[37 nt withheld, positions 2638-2674]
AAAGAACGTGGACTCCAACGTCAAAGG
[49 nt withheld, positions 2702-2750]
T
[91 nt withheld, positions 2752-2842]
G
[124 nt withheld, positions 2844-2967]
CAGGTGGCACTTTTCGGGGAAATGTGCGCGGAACCCCTATTTGTTTATTTTTCTAAATACATTCAAATAT
GTATCCGCTCATGAGACAATAACCCTGATAAATGCTTCAATAATATTGAAAAAGGAAGAGTCCTGAGGCG
GAAAGAACCAGCTGTGGAATGTGTGTCAGTTAGGGTGTGGAAAGTCCCCAGGCTCCCCAGCAGGCAGAAG
TATGCAAAGCATGCATCTCAATTAGTCAGCAACCAGGTGTGGAAAGTCCCCAGGCTCCCCAGCAGGCAGA
AGTATGCAAAGCATGCATCTCAATTAGTCAGCAACCATAGTCCCGCCCCTAACTCCGCCCATCCCGCCCC
TAACTCCGCCCAGTTCCGCCCATTCTCCGCCCCATGGCTGACTAATTTTTTTTATTTATGCAGAGGCCGA
GGCCGCCTCGGCCTCTGAGCTATTCCAGAAGTAGTGAGGAGGCTTTTTTGGAGGCCTAGGCTTTTGCAAA
GATCGATCAAGAGACAGGATGAGGATCGTTTCGCATGATTGAACAAGATGGATTGCACGCAGGTTCTCCG
GCCGCTTGGGTGGAGAGGCTATTCGGCTATGACTGGGCACAACAGACAATCGGCTGCTCTGATGCCGCCG
TGTTCCGGCTGTCAGCGCAGGGGCGCCCGGTTCTTTTTGTCAAGACCGACCTGTCCGGTGCCCTGAATGA
ACTGCAAGACGAGGCAGCGCGGCTATCGTGGCTGGCCACGACGGGCGTTCCTTGCGCAGCTGTGCTCGAC
GTTGTCACTGAAGCGGGAAGGGACTGGCTGCTATTGGGCGAAGTGCCGGGGCAGGATCTCCTGTCATCTC
ACCTTGCTCCTGCCGAGAAAGTATCCATCATGGCTGATGCAATGCGGCGGCTGCATACGCTTGATCCGGC
TACCTGCCCATTCGACCACCAAGCGAAACATCGCATCGAGCGAGCACGTACTCGGATGGAAGCCGGTCTT
GTCGATCAGGATGATCTGGACGAAGAGCATCAGGGGCTCGCGCCAGCCGAACTGTTCGCCAGGCTCAAGG
CGAGCATGCCCGACGGCGAGGATCTCGTCGTGACCCATGGCGATGCCTGCTTGCCGAATATCATGGTGGA
AAATGGCCGCTTTTCTGGATTCATCGACTGTGGCCGGCTGGGTGTGGCGGACCGCTATCAGGACATAGCG
TTGGCTACCCGTGATATTGCTGAAGAGCTTGGCGGCGAATGGGCTGACCGCTTCCTCGTGCTTTACGGTA
TCGCCGCTCCCGATTCGCAGCGCATCGCCTTCTATCGCCTTCTTGACGAGTTCTTCTGAGCGGGACTCTG
GGGTTCGAAATGACCGACCAAGCGACGCCCAACCTGCCATCACGAGATTTCGATTCCACCGCCGCCTTCT
ATGAAAGGTTGGGCTTCGGAATCGTTTTCCGGGACGCCGGCTGGATGATCCTCCAGCGCGGGGATCTCAT
GCTGGAGTTCTTCGCCCACCCTAGGGGGAGGCTAACTGAAACACGGAAGGAGACAATACCGGAAGGAACC
CGCGCTATGACGGCAATAAAAAGACAGAATAAAACGCACGGTGTTGGGTCGTTTGTTCATAAACGCGGGG
TTCGGTCCCAGGGCTGGCACTCTGTCGATACCCCACCGAGACCCCATTGGGGCCAATACGCCCGCGTTTC
TTCCTTTTCCCCACCCCACCCCCCAAGTTCGGGTGAAGGCCCAGGGCTCGCAGCCAACGTCGGGGCGGCA
GGCCCTGCCATAGCCTCAGGTTACTCATATATACTTTAGATTGATTTAAAACTTCATTTTTAATTTAAAA
GGATCTAGGTGAAGATCCTTTTTGATAATCTCATGACCAAAATCCCTTAACGTGAGTTTTCGTTCCACTG
AGCGTCAGACCCCGTAGAAAAGATCAAAGGATCTTCTTGAGATCCTTTTTTTCTGCGCGTAATCTGCTGC
TTGCAAACAAAAAAACCACCGCTACCAGCGGTGGTTTGTTTGCCGGATCAAGAGCTACCAACTCTTTTTC
CGAAGGTAACTGGCTTCAGCAGAGCGCAGATACCAAATACTGTTCTTCTAGTGTAGCCGTAGTTAGGCCA
CCACTTCAAGAACTCTGTAGCACCGCCTACATACCTCGCTCTGCTAATCCTGTTACCAGTGGCTGCTGCC
AGTGGCGATAAGTCGTGTCTTACCGGGTTGGACTCAAGACGATAGTTACCGGATAAGGCGCAGCGGTCGG
GCTGAACGGGGGGTTCGTGCACACAGCCCAGCTTGGAGCGAACGACCTACACCGAACTGAGATACCTACA
GCGTGAGCTATGAGAAAGCGCCACGCTTCCCGAAGGGAGAAAGGCGGACAGGTATCCGGTAAGCGGCAGG
GTCGGAACAGGAGAGCGCACGAGGGAGCTTCCAGGGGGAAACGCCTGGTATCTTTATAGTCCTGTCGGGT
TTCGCCACCTCTGACTTGAGCGTCGATTTTTGTGATGCTCGTCAGGGGGGCGGAGCCTATGGAAAAACGC
CAGCAACGCGGCCTTTTTACGGTTCCTGGCCTTTTGCTGGCCTTTTGCTCACATGTTCTTTCCTGCGTTA
TCCCCTGATTCTGTGGATAACCGTATTACCGCCATGCATTAGTTATTAATAGTAATCAATTACGGGGTCA
TTAGTTCATAGCCCATATATGGAGTTCCG
Features (pLannotate 1.2.2; 18 found; start..end, strand, type, name):
      1..304     +  enhancer       CMV enhancer: human cytomegalovirus immediate early enhancer
    305..508     +  promoter       CMV promoter: human cytomegalovirus (CMV) immediate early promoter
    504..537     +  LTR            5' LTR (truncated) (fragment): truncated 5' long terminal repeat (LTR) from HIV-1
    553..571     +  promoter       T7 promoter: promoter for bacteriophage T7 RNA polymerase
    605..1321    +  CDS            EGFP: EGFP is a basic (constitutively fluorescent) green fluorescent protein published in 1996, derived from Aequorea victoria. It is reported to be a rapidly-maturing weak dimer with moderate acid sensitivity.
   1322..1380    +  misc_feature   MCS (fragment): multiple cloning site
   1379..2251    +  CDS            CNOT8: CNOT8_HUMAN - Also known as CALIF, POP2. Experimental evidence at protein level: Swiss-Prot protein existence level 1. Has 3'-5' poly(A) exoribonuclease activity for synthetic poly(A) RNA substrate. Its function seems to be partially redundant with that of CNOT7. Catalytic component of the CCR4-NOT complex which is linked to various cellular processes including bulk mRNA degradation, miRNA-mediated repression, translational repression during translational initiation and general transcription regulation. During miRNA-mediated repression the complex seems also to act as translational repressor d
   2277..2361    +  CDS            large T antigen (fragment): large T antigen from SV40 (simian virus 40)
   2384..2505    +  polyA_signal   SV40 poly(A) signal: SV40 polyadenylation signal
   2539..2967    -  rep_origin     f1 ori (sequence partly withheld): f1 bacteriophage origin of replication; arrow indicates direction of (+) strand synthesis
   2994..3098    +  promoter       AmpR promoter: bla
   3100..3457    +  promoter       SV40 promoter: SV40 enhancer and early promoter
   3492..4286    +  CDS            NeoR/KanR: aminoglycoside phosphotransferase from Tn5; aph(3')-II (or nptII); confers resistance to neomycin, kanamycin, and G418 (Geneticin®)
   4307..4459    +  CDS            ble (fragment): BLE_KLEPN - Experimental evidence at protein level: Swiss-Prot protein existence level 1. Binding protein with a strong affinity to the bleomycin family of antibiotics. Binds to CL990; an antimitotic-antibiotic compound. From Klebsiella pneumoniae.
   4518..4565    +  polyA_signal   HSV TK poly(A) signal: herpes simplex virus thymidine kinase polyadenylation signal (Cole and Stacy, 1985)
   4656..4672    -  polyA_signal   bGH poly(A) signal (fragment): bovine growth hormone polyadenylation signal
   4894..5482    +  rep_origin     ori: high-copy-number ColE1/pMB1/pBR322/pUC origin of replication
   5597..5656    +  enhancer       CMV enhancer (fragment): human cytomegalovirus immediate early enhancer
