[The description below was written by a language model from this plasmid's Addgene catalogue record and pLannotate feature annotations shown in this document.]
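Description:
pT7-EGFP-C1-HsNot8-D40AE42A_AH is a mammalian expression plasmid of about 5.7 kb that produces human CNOT8 (also called CAF1, POP2 or CALIF) carrying the D40A and E42A substitutions, fused to the C-terminus of EGFP. The catalogue lists the backbone as unknown, but the name and the annotated features match an EGFP-C1-style layout. The CMV immediate early enhancer and promoter drive an EGFP coding sequence, followed by a remnant of the multiple cloning site, the CNOT8 open reading frame and an SV40 polyadenylation signal. A T7 promoter lies between the CMV promoter and EGFP, so the same fusion could in principle also be transcribed by T7 RNA polymerase. According to the depositor, the insert is based on the NCBI reference transcript for CNOT8.

In bacteria the plasmid replicates from a high-copy ColE1/pUC-type origin and is selected with kanamycin. The NeoR/KanR gene (Tn5 aminoglycoside phosphotransferase) sits behind tandem bacterial (bla) and SV40 early promoters and ends with an HSV TK polyadenylation signal, so it can also confer G418 resistance in mammalian cells. An f1 origin is present as well. Several short annotations (an HIV-1 LTR fragment, large T antigen, ble and bGH poly(A) fragments) are probably partial sequence matches rather than functional elements.

CNOT8 is a catalytic poly(A) exoribonuclease subunit of the CCR4-NOT deadenylase complex. The record does not state the effect of the two substitutions, though alanine replacement of acidic residues in a nuclease usually serves to abolish catalysis. The associated study concerns recruitment of deadenylation and decapping factors by human XRN1 in 5'-3' mRNA decay, which fits use of this GFP-tagged protein in expression, localisation or interaction experiments in human cells.
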