Addgene plasmid #148902: pT7-EGFP-C1-HsNot8-D40AE42A_AH
Purpose: Mammalian Expression of HsNot8-D40AE42A
Depositing lab: Elisa Izaurralde. Depositing organization: Max Planck Institute for Developmental Biology. Publication: A low-complexity region in human XRN1 directly recruits deadenylation and decapping factors in 5'-3' messenger RNA decay. Chang CT, Muthukumar S, Weber R, Levdansky Y, Chen Y, Bhandari D, Igreja C, Wohlbold L, Valkov E, Izaurralde E. Nucleic Acids Res. 2019 Sep 26;47(17):9282-9295. doi: 10.1093/nar/gkz633. PubMed 31340047.
Backbone
  Vector backbone: Unknown
  Vector type: Mammalian Expression
Growth in bacteria
  Bacterial resistance: Kanamycin, 50 μg/mL
  Growth temperature: 37°C
  Growth strain: DH5alpha
  Copy number: High Copy
Gene/Insert
  Gene/Insert name: HsNot8-D40AE42A (alt names: CAF1; CALIF, hCAF1, POP2,CNOT8)
  Species: H. sapiens (human)
  Entrez Gene: CNOT8 (a.k.a. CAF1, CALIF, Caf1b, POP2, hCAF1)
  Cloning method: Unknown
Terms and licenses: Academic/Nonprofit Terms; Industry Terms: Not Available to Industry
Depositor comments: sequence based on NCBI:NM_004779.4. Plasmids from this collection were made available to the research community and donated after the lab closed. Please note that the sequence provided by the depositing laboratory may be theoretical/predicted or based on Sanger sequencing results. There may be discrepancies between sequencing results obtained by Addgene and the depositor sequence. If an Addgene verified sequence is not available, please contact before placing your order to request that our lab fully sequence the plasmid.
How to cite: pT7-EGFP-C1-HsNot8-D40AE42A_AH was a gift from Elisa Izaurralde (Addgene plasmid # 148902 ; http://n2t.net/addgene:148902 ; RRID:Addgene_148902)
